Addgene plasmid #213190: BDKBR2-DuET
Purpose: The DuET construct encodes the named human GPCR engineered with a cleaved hemagglutinin signal peptide, a 5' FLAG and a 3' 1D4 epitope tag optimized for expression in mammalian cells and proteomics studies.
Depositing lab: Thomas Sakmar. Depositing organization: Rockefeller University. Publication: Multiplexed selectivity screening of anti-GPCR antibodies. Dahl L, Kotliar IB, Bendes A, Dodig-Crnkovic T, Fromm S, Elofsson A, Uhlen M, Sakmar TP, Schwenk JM. Sci Adv. 2023 May 3;9(18):eadf9297. doi: 10.1126/sciadv.adf9297. Epub 2023 May 3. PubMed 37134173.
Backbone
  Vector backbone: pcDNA 3.1 (+)
  Vector type: Mammalian Expression
Growth in bacteria
  Bacterial resistance: Ampicillin, 100 μg/mL
  Growth temperature: 37°C
  Growth strain: DH5alpha
  Copy number: High Copy
Gene/Insert
  Gene/Insert name: BDKBR2 (alt names: Bradykinin receptor B2; BK-2)
  Species: H. sapiens (human)
  Entrez Gene: BDKRB2 (a.k.a. B2R, BK-2, BK2, BKR2, BRB2)
  Promoter: CMV, T7
  Tag / fusion protein: FLAG (N terminal on insert); 1D4 (C terminal on insert)
  Cloning method: Gibson Cloning
Terms and licenses: Academic/Nonprofit Terms; Industry Terms: Not Available to Industry
Depositor comments: Class: A, Family: Bradykinin. Ensembl ID: ENSG00000168398, Uniprot ID: P30411
How to cite: BDKBR2-DuET was a gift from Thomas Sakmar (Addgene plasmid # 213190 ; http://n2t.net/addgene:213190 ; RRID:Addgene_213190)
