[The description below was written by a language model from this plasmid's Addgene catalogue record and pLannotate feature annotations shown in this document.]
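Description:
BDKBR2-DuET is a mammalian expression plasmid built on the pcDNA 3.1 (+) backbone that carries the human bradykinin receptor B2 (BDKRB2, a class A GPCR of the bradykinin family that couples to G proteins driving phosphatidylinositol–calcium signalling). It is propagated in E. coli from a high-copy ColE1/pUC-type origin under ampicillin selection through the β-lactamase (AmpR) gene. It also contains an f1 phage origin. A separate cassette, consisting of the SV40 enhancer/early promoter, the neomycin phosphotransferase gene and an SV40 polyadenylation signal, is the standard pcDNA3.1 marker that allows G418 selection of stably transfected mammalian cells. Small annotated fragments such as lacI, the lac promoter and operator, ble, bom and a short HIV-1 LTR match appear to be backbone remnants or short sequence similarities rather than functional parts.

The receptor coding sequence was inserted by Gibson cloning downstream of the CMV immediate-early enhancer and promoter, which drive strong constitutive transcription in mammalian cells, and it is terminated by the bovine growth hormone polyadenylation signal. A T7 promoter lies between the CMV promoter and the insert and can be used for in vitro transcription or sequencing. In the DuET design, the receptor is preceded by a cleavable hemagglutinin signal peptide, which promotes membrane insertion and is removed during processing. This is followed by an N-terminal FLAG epitope, and a 1D4 epitope is placed at the C terminus. The feature table detects the FLAG tag (as a partial 3xFLAG match), but it does not annotate the signal peptide or the 1D4 tag, which are known only from the catalogue entry. According to the record, the dual tags are optimized for mammalian expression and proteomics studies, and the associated work concerned multiplexed selectivity screening of anti-GPCR antibodies.
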