Features (pLannotate 1.2.2; 21 found; start..end, strand, type, name):
     32..620     +  rep_origin     ori: high-copy-number ColE1/pMB1/pBR322/pUC origin of replication
    803..895     +  CDS            lacI (fragment): lac repressor; lacI; The lac repressor binds to the lac operator to inhibit transcription in E. coli. This inhibition can be relieved by adding lactose or isopropyl-β-D-thiogalactopyranoside (IPTG).
    908..929     +  protein_bind   CAP binding site: CAP binding activates transcription in the presence of cAMP. E. coli catabolite activator protein
    944..974     +  promoter       lac promoter: promoter for the E. coli lac operon
    982..998     +  protein_bind   lac operator: The lac repressor binds to the lac operator to inhibit transcription in E. coli. This inhibition can be relieved by adding lactose or isopropyl-β-D-thiogalactopyranoside (IPTG). lac repressor encoded by lacI
   1071..1192    -  polyA_signal   SV40 poly(A) signal: SV40 polyadenylation signal
   1187..1345    -  CDS            ble (fragment): BLE_KLEPN - Experimental evidence at protein level: Swiss-Prot protein existence level 1. Binding protein with a strong affinity to the bleomycin family of antibiotics. Binds to CL990; an antimitotic-antibiotic compound. From Klebsiella pneumoniae.
   1369..2160    -  CDS            neo: KKA2_KLEPN - Also known as kan, nptII. Experimental evidence at protein level: Swiss-Prot protein existence level 1. Resistance to kanamycin, neomycin, paromomycin, ribostamycin, butirosin and gentamicin B. From Klebsiella pneumoniae.
   2227..2556    -  promoter       SV40 promoter: SV40 enhancer and early promoter
   2570..2998    -  rep_origin     f1 ori (sequence partly withheld): f1 bacteriophage origin of replication; arrow indicates direction of (+) strand synthesis
   3019..3040    -  promoter       SV40 promoter (fragment): SV40 enhancer and early promoter
   3044..3268    -  polyA_signal   bGH poly(A) signal: bovine growth hormone polyadenylation signal
   3399..4571    -  CDS            BDKRB2: BKRB2_HUMAN - Also known as BKR2. Experimental evidence at protein level: Swiss-Prot protein existence level 1. Receptor for bradykinin. It is associated with G proteins that activate a phosphatidylinositol-calcium second messenger system. From Homo sapiens (Human).
   4584..4604    -  CDS            3xFLAG (fragment): three tandem FLAG® epitope tags
   4697..4715    -  promoter       T7 promoter: promoter for bacteriophage T7 RNA polymerase
   4731..4764    -  LTR            5' LTR (truncated) (fragment): truncated 5' long terminal repeat (LTR) from HIV-1
   4760..4963    -  promoter       CMV promoter: human cytomegalovirus (CMV) immediate early promoter
   4964..5343    -  enhancer       CMV enhancer: human cytomegalovirus immediate early enhancer
   5498..5550    +  misc_feature   bom (fragment): basis of mobility region from pBR322
   5609..5713    +  promoter       AmpR promoter: bla
   5714..6574    +  CDS            AmpR: β-lactamase; bla; confers resistance to ampicillin, carbenicillin, and related antibiotics
>Addgene plasmid #213190 | BDKBR2-DuET | addgene full sequence | sequence record 430755 | Addgene NGS Result
CAGACCCCGTAGAAAAGATCAAAGGATCTTCTTGAGATCCTTTTTTTCTGCGCGTAATCTGCTGCTTGCA
AACAAAAAAACCACCGCTACCAGCGGTGGTTTGTTTGCCGGATCAAGAGCTACCAACTCTTTTTCCGAAG
GTAACTGGCTTCAGCAGAGCGCAGATACCAAATACCGTTCTTCTAGTGTAGCCGTAGTTAGGCCACCACT
TCAAGAACTCTGTAGCACCGCCTACATACCTCGCTCTGCTAATCCTGTTACCAGTGGCTGCTGCCAGTGG
CGATAAGTCGTGTCTTACCGGGTTGGACTCAAGACGATAGTTACCGGATAAGGCGCAGCGGTCGGGCTGA
ACGGGGGGTTCGTGCACACAGCCCAGCTTGGAGCGAACGACCTACACCGAACTGAGATACCTACAGCGTG
AGCTATGAGAAAGCGCCACGCTTCCCGAAGGGAGAAAGGCGGACAGGTATCCGGTAAGCGGCAGGGTCGG
AACAGGAGAGCGCACGAGGGAGCTTCCAGGGGGAAACGCCTGGTATCTTTATAGTCCTGTCGGGTTTCGC
CACCTCTGACTTGAGCGTCGATTTTTGTGATGCTCGTCAGGGGGGCGGAGCCTATGGAAAAACGCCAGCA
ACGCGGCCTTTTTACGGTTCCTGGCCTTTTGCTGGCCTTTTGCTCACATGTTCTTTCCTGCGTTATCCCC
TGATTCTGTGGATAACCGTATTACCGCCTTTGAGTGAGCTGATACCGCTCGCCGCAGCCGAACGACCGAG
CGCAGCGAGTCAGTGAGCGAGGAAGCGGAAGAGCGCCCAATACGCAAACCGCCTCTCCCCGCGCGTTGGC
CGATTCATTAATGCAGCTGGCACGACAGGTTTCCCGACTGGAAAGCGGGCAGTGAGCGCAACGCAATTAA
TGTGAGTTAGCTCACTCATTAGGCACCCCAGGCTTTACACTTTATGCTTCCGGCTCGTATGTTGTGTGGA
ATTGTGAGCGGATAACAATTTCACACAGGAAACAGCTATGACCATGATTACGCCAAGCTCTAGCTAGAGG
TCGACGGTATACAGACATGATAAGATACATTGATGAGTTTGGACAAACCACAACTAGAATGCAGTGAAAA
AAATGCTTTATTTGTGAAATTTGTGATGCTATTGCTTTATTTGTAACCATTATAAGCTGCAATAAACAAG
TTGGGGTGGGCGAAGAACTCCAGCATGAGATCCCCGCGCTGGAGGATCATCCAGCCGGCGTCCCGGAAAA
CGATTCCGAAGCCCAACCTTTCATAGAAGGCGGCGGTGGAATCGAAATCTCGTGATGGCAGGTTGGGCGT
CGCTTGGTCGGTCATTTCGAACCCCAGAGTCCCGCTCAGAAGAACTCGTCAAGAAGGCGATAGAAGGCGA
TGCGCTGCGAATCGGGAGCGGCGATACCGTAAAGCACGAGGAAGCGGTCAGCCCATTCGCCGCCAAGCTC
TTCAGCAATATCACGGGTAGCCAACGCTATGTCCTGATAGCGGTCCGCCACACCCAGCCGGCCACAGTCG
ATGAATCCAGAAAAGCGGCCATTTTCCACCATGATATTCGGCAAGCAGGCATCGCCATGGGTCACGACGA
GATCCTCGCCGTCGGGCATGCGCGCCTTGAGCCTGGCGAACAGTTCGGCTGGCGCGAGCCCCTGATGCTC
TTCGTCCAGATCATCCTGATCGACAAGACCGGCTTCCATCCGAGTACGTGCTCGCTCGATGCGATGTTTC
GCTTGGTGGTCGAATGGGCAGGTAGCCGGATCAAGCGTATGCAGCCGCCGCATTGCATCAGCCATGATGG
ATACTTTCTCGGCAGGAGCAAGGTGAGATGACAGGAGATCCTGCCCCGGCACTTCGCCCAATAGCAGCCA
GTCCCTTCCCGCTTCAGTGACAACGTCGAGCACAGCTGCGCAAGGAACGCCCGTCGTGGCCAGCCACGAT
AGCCGCGCTGCCTCGTCCTGCAGTTCATTCAGGGCACCGGACAGGTCGGTCTTGACAAAAAGAACCGGGC
GCCCCTGCGCTGACAGCCGGAACACGGCGGCATCAGAGCAGCCGATTGTCTGTTGTGCCCAGTCATAGCC
GAATAGCCTCTCCACCCAAGCGGCCGGAGAACCTGCGTGCAATCCATCTTGTTCAATCATGCGAAACGAT
CCTCATCCTGTCTCTTGATCAGATCCGAAAATGGATATACAAGCTCCCGGGAGCTTTTTGCAAAAGCCTA
GGCCTCCAAAAAAGCCTCCTCACTACTTCTGGAATAGCTCAGAGGCAGAGGCGGCCTCGGCCTCTGCATA
AATAAAAAAAATTAGTCAGCCATGGGGCGGAGAATGGGCGGAACTGGGCGGAGTTAGGGGCGGGATGGGC
GGAGTTAGGGGCGGGACTATGGTTGCTGACTAATTGAGATGCATGCTTTGCATACTTCTGCCTGCTGGGG
AGCCTGGGGACTTTCCACACCTGGTTGCTGACTAATTGAGATGCATGCTTTGCATACTTCTGCCTGCTGG
GGAGCCTGGGGACTTTCCACACCCTAACTGACACACATTCCACAGAATTAATTCGCGTTAAATTTTTGTT
AAATCAGCTCATTTTTTAACCAATAGGCCGAAATCGGCAAAATCCCTTATAAATCAAAAGAATAGACCGA
GATAGGGT
[37 nt withheld, positions 2669-2705]
AAAGAACGTGGACTCCAACGTCAAAGG
[49 nt withheld, positions 2733-2781]
T
[91 nt withheld, positions 2783-2873]
G
[124 nt withheld, positions 2875-2998]
GGGGATACCCCCTAGAGCCCCAGCTGGTTCTTTCCGCCTCAGAAGCCATAGAGCCCACCGCATCCCCAGC
ATGCCTGCTATTGTCTTCCCAATCCTCCCCCTTGCTGTCCTGCCCCACCCCACCCCCCAGAATAGAATGA
CACCTACTCAGACAATGCGATGCAATTTCCTCATTTTATTAGGAAAGGACAGTGGGAGTGGCACCTTCCA
GGGTCAAGGAAGGCACGGGGGAGGGGCAAACAACAGATGGCTGGCAACTAGAAGGCACAGTCGAGGCTGA
TCAGCGGGTTTAAACGGGCCCTCTAGACTCGAGTTAGGCAGGGGCCACCTGAGAAGTCTCGGTCTTAGAC
ACGGTGGTGCTGGCCTCATCGAATTCACCGGTGCGTCCACCGGTATCGATCTGTCTAGAGCCAGCCCAGT
CCTGGAGCTTGTGGATCTGTCGCTCCACGCTAATGGAGGTTCTCAGGGTACCCATGCTATTTTCCATTTG
GATTGGCTCTGATCGGCAGCCTCCCTTTTGGCACACCCCTTGGTACACTTCCCAGCTCTTCTTCCTAAAC
CGTTTTCCCACAATAACATACACCAATGGGTTCAAGCAGCTATTGGAGTATGCCATGAAGGACGCGATTT
GAGTGATAACGTCGATGATCCTTTCGTCCTGACAACTACTCAGGATTCCGAGTCTGTGCAACGTGTCCAG
GAAAGTGCTGATCTGGAAAGGCAGCCAACAGATAATGAACAACAGCAAAACGACCAAGACCAGCACTGTG
GCCCTTCGCTCGGTCTGTATCTCCTTAAATTTTTGCATTTCGTTGTTTCGCAAAACTTGCATGATCTGCA
TTGTACAGAAGGTAATCACAGAAAGGGGGAGCAAAAAACCCACCACGTTCAGCAGCATGTTTGTGAAGAC
CTCCCAAATCAAAGATGGGTAACTGATAACGCATGCGGTAACATTGTGGCCCTCGTCAGAGTACTCCTTC
ATCGTTCGGAAGACCAGCATAGGTGAACTGAGGAGGAGGGTGCAACCCCAAATCACCAGGCTATAGAGCT
TAGCCCAGCGTACGCCCCTCATGCGGCCCATGCTCATAGTCTTTACAAGGGCGAGGTACCTGTCAATGCT
GACGAGCATAAGGAAGCAGATTGAGCTGTACAGATTCATACTGATAATTGCATTCACCACGCGACACAAG
GTCTCGCCAAACAACCAATCAAAATTATTGCTGATAGTAATAGCCCAGAAAGGCAGGCCACAGGCCAAAA
TGAGATCCGCTGCGGCCAAATTACCCAGGTAAATTTCGGCCACCGTACAGGAGCTCTTATGGAGGCAAAA
CACAGAGAGAACAAAGATGTTTTCCAGCGTGGCCAGAACAAAAAGAACCCAAAGGAAAGGGGGCTGGATA
GTGTTCAACCAGCCGAGCCATTCCACTTGAGGACATTTAGACTGAGCAAATGTCCCGTTGAGAGTGGGGC
CCTGCAGGGTCACGTTAAGCATGTCGGCGCTAAAACTCGCAGTTGTGGGCACGCTGTCCTCGCGCACAGA
AAGGAACATAGAAATCTTCCAGGGTGAGAACATATCGATGCTGGCGTCATCATCGTCCTTGTAGTCGGCG
AATACCAGGCAGAAGATGTAGCTCAGGGCGATGATCGTCTTCATGGTGGCGCTAAGCTTAAGTTTAAACG
CTAGCCAGCTTGGGTCTCCCTATAGTGAGTCGTATTAATTTCGATAAGCCAGTAAGCAGTGGGTTCTCTA
GTTAGCCAGAGAGCTCTGCTTATATAGACCTCCCACCGTACACGCCTACCGCCCATTTGCGTCAATGGGG
CGGAGTTGTTACGACATTTTGGAAAGTCCCGTTGATTTTGGTGCCAAAACAAACTCCCATTGACGTCAAT
GGGGTGGAGACTTGGAAATCCCCGTGAGTCAAACCGCTATCCACGCCCATTGATGTACTGCCAAAACCGC
ATCACCATGGTAATAGCGATGACTAATACGTAGATGTACTGCCAAGTAGGAAAGTCCCATAAGGTCATGT
ACTGGGCATAATGCCAGGCGGGCCATTTACCGTCATTGACGTCAATAGGGGGCGTACTTGGCATATGATA
CACTTGATGTACTGCCAAGTGGGCAGTTTACCGTAAATACTCCACCCATTGACGTCAATGGAAAGTCCCT
ATTGGCGTTACTATGGGAACATACGTCATTATTGACGTCAATGGGCGGGGGTCGTTGGGCGGTCAGCCAG
GCGGGCCATTTACCGTAAGTTATGTAACGCGGAACTCCATATATGGGCTATGAACTAATGACCCCGTAAT
TGATTACTATTAATAACTAGTCAATAATCAATGTCAACGCGTATATCTGGCCCGTACATCGCGAAGCAGC
GCAAAACGCCTAACCCTAAGCAGATTCTTCATGCAAATGTCGGTCAAGCCTTGCCTTGTTGTAGCTTAAA
TTTTGCTCGCGCACTACTCAGCGACCTCCAACACACAAGCAGGGAGCAGATACTGGCTTAACTATGCGGC
ATCAGAGCAGATTGTACTGAGAGTGCACCATAGGGGATCGGGAGATCTCCCGATCCGTCGACGTCAGGTG
GCACTTTTCGGGGAAATGTGCGCGGAACCCCTATTTGTTTATTTTTCTAAATACATTCAAATATGTATCC
GCTCATGAGACAATAACCCTGATAAATGCTTCAATAATATTGAAAAAGGAAGAGTATGAGTATTCAACAT
TTCCGTGTCGCCCTTATTCCCTTTTTTGCGGCATTTTGCCTTCCTGTTTTTGCTCACCCAGAAACGCTGG
TGAAAGTAAAAGATGCTGAAGATCAGTTGGGTGCACGAGTGGGTTACATCGAACTGGATCTCAACAGCGG
TAAGATCCTTGAGAGTTTTCGCCCCGAAGAACGTTTTCCAATGATGAGCACTTTTAAAGTTCTGCTATGT
GGCGCGGTATTATCCCGTATTGACGCCGGGCAAGAGCAACTCGGTCGCCGCATACACTATTCTCAGAATG
ACTTGGTTGAGTACTCACCAGTCACAGAAAAGCATCTTACGGATGGCATGACAGTAAGAGAATTATGCAG
TGCTGCCATAACCATGAGTGATAACACTGCGGCCAACTTACTTCTGACAACGATCGGAGGACCGAAGGAG
CTAACCGCTTTTTTGCACAACATGGGGGATCATGTAACTCGCCTTGATCGTTGGGAACCGGAGCTGAATG
AAGCCATACCAAACGACGAGCGTGACACCACGATGCCTGTAGCAATGGCAACAACGTTGCGCAAACTATT
AACTGGCGAACTACTTACTCTAGCTTCCCGGCAACAATTAATAGACTGGATGGAGGCGGATAAAGTTGCA
GGACCACTTCTGCGCTCGGCCCTTCCGGCTGGCTGGTTTATTGCTGATAAATCTGGAGCCGGTGAGCGTG
GGTCTCGCGGTATCATTGCAGCACTGGGGCCAGATGGTAAGCCCTCCCGTATCGTAGTTATCTACACGAC
GGGGAGTCAGGCAACTATGGATGAACGAAATAGACAGATCGCTGAGATAGGTGCCTCACTGATTAAGCAT
TGGTAACTGTCAGACCAAGTTTACTCATATATACTTTAGATTGATTTAAAACTTCATTTTTAATTTAAAA
GGATCTAGGTGAAGATCCTTTTTGATAATCTCATGACCAAAATCCCTTAACGTGAGTTTTCGTTCCACTG
AGCGT
